>Addgene plasmid #84328 | pH4R-mCherry-N1 | depositor full sequence | sequence record 160920 | pH4R-mCherry-N1 sequence 5896 bps
TAGTTATTAATAGTAATCAATTACGGGGTCATTAGTTCATAGCCCATATATGGAGTTCCGCGTTACATAA
CTTACGGTAAATGGCCCGCCTGGCTGACCGCCCAACGACCCCCGCCCATTGACGTCAATAATGACGTATG
TTCCCATAGTAACGCCAATAGGGACTTTCCATTGACGTCAATGGGTGGAGTATTTACGGTAAACTGCCCA
CTTGGCAGTACATCAAGTGTATCATATGCCAAGTACGCCCCCTATTGACGTCAATGACGGTAAATGGCCC
GCCTGGCATTATGCCCAGTACATGACCTTATGGGACTTTCCTACTTGGCAGTACATCTACGTATTAGTCA
TCGCTATTACCATGGTGATGCGGTTTTGGCAGTACATCAATGGGCGTGGATAGCGGTTTGACTCACGGGG
ATTTCCAAGTCTCCACCCCATTGACGTCAATGGGAGTTTGTTTTGGCACCAAAATCAACGGGACTTTCCA
AAATGTCGTAACAACTCCGCCCCATTGACGCAAATGGGCGGTAGGCGTGTACGGTGGGAGGTCTATATAA
GCAGAGCTGGTTTAGTGAACCGTCAGATCCGCTAGCGCTACCGGACTCAGATCTCGAGCTCAAGCTTCGA
ATTCTGCAGTCGACGGTACCGAGCTCGGATCCACCATGCCAGATACTAATAGCACAATCAATTTATCACT
AAGCACTCGTGTTACTTTAGCATTTTTTATGTCCTTAGTAGCTTTTGCTATAATGCTAGGAAATGCTTTG
GTCATTTTAGCTTTTGTGGTGGACAAAAACCTTAGACATCGAAGTAGTTATTTTTTTCTTAACTTGGCCA
TCTCTGACTTCTTTGTGGGTGTGATCTCCATTCCTTTGTACATCCCTCACACGCTGTTCGAATGGGATTT
TGGAAAGGAAATCTGTGTATTTTGGCTCACTACTGACTATCTGTTATGTACAGCATCTGTATATAACATT
GTCCTCATCAGCTATGATCGATACCTGTCAGTCTCAAATGCTGTGTCTTATAGAACTCAACATACTGGGG
TCTTGAAGATTGTTACTCTGATGGTGGCCGTTTGGGTGCTGGCCTTCTTAGTGAATGGGCCAATGATTCT
AGTTTCAGAGTCTTGGAAGGATGAAGGTAGTGAATGTGAACCTGGATTTTTTTCGGAATGGTACATCCTT
GCCATCACATCATTCTTGGAATTCGTGATCCCAGTCATCTTAGTCGCTTATTTCAACATGAATATTTATT
GGAGCCTGTGGAAGCGTGATCATCTCAGTAGGTGCCAAAGCCATCCTGGACTGACTGCTGTCTCTTCCAA
CATCTGTGGACACTCATTCAGAGGTAGACTATCTTCAAGGAGATCTCTTTCTGCATCGACAGAAGTTCCT
GCATCCTTTCATTCAGAGAGACAGAGGAGAAAGAGTAGTCTCATGTTTTCCTCAAGAACCAAGATGAATA
GCAATACAATTGCTTCCAAAATGGGTTCCTTCTCCCAATCAGATTCTGTAGCTCTTCACCAAAGGGAACA
TGTTGAACTGCTTAGAGCCAGGAGATTAGCCAAGTCACTGGCCATTCTCTTAGGGGTTTTTGCTGTTTGC
TGGGCTCCATATTCTCTGTTCACAATTGTCCTTTCATTTTATTCCTCAGCAACAGGTCCTAAATCAGTTT
GGTATAGAATTGCATTTTGGCTTCAGTGGTTCAATTCCTTTGTCAATCCTCTTTTGTATCCATTGTGTCA
CAAGCGCTTTCAAAAGGCTTTCTTGAAAATATTTTGTATAAAAAAGCAACCTCTACCATCACAACACAGT
CGGTCAGTATCTTCTACACCGGTCGCCACCATGGTGAGCAAGGGCGAGGAGGATAACATGGCCATCATCA
AGGAGTTCATGCGCTTCAAGGTGCACATGGAGGGCTCCGTGAACGGCCACGAGTTCGAGATCGAGGGCGA
GGGCGAGGGCCGCCCCTACGAGGGCACCCAGACCGCCAAGCTGAAGGTGACCAAGGGTGGCCCCCTGCCC
TTCGCCTGGGACATCCTGTCCCCTCAGTTCATGTACGGCTCCAAGGCCTACGTGAAGCACCCCGCCGACA
TCCCCGACTACTTGAAGCTGTCCTTCCCCGAGGGCTTCAAGTGGGAGCGCGTGATGAACTTCGAGGACGG
CGGCGTGGTGACCGTGACCCAGGACTCCTCCCTGCAGGACGGCGAGTTCATCTACAAGGTGAAGCTGCGC
GGCACCAACTTCCCCTCCGACGGCCCCGTAATGCAGAAGAAGACCATGGGCTGGGAGGCCTCCTCCGAGC
GGATGTACCCCGAGGACGGCGCCCTGAAGGGCGAGATCAAGCAGAGGCTGAAGCTGAAGGACGGCGGCCA
CTACGACGCTGAGGTCAAGACCACCTACAAGGCCAAGAAGCCCGTGCAGCTGCCCGGCGCCTACAACGTC
AACATCAAGTTGGACATCACCTCCCACAACGAGGACTACACCATCGTGGAACAGTACGAACGCGCCGAGG
GCCGCCACTCCACCGGCGGCATGGACGAGCTGTACAAGTAAAGCGGCCGCGACTCTAGATCATAATCAGC
CATACCACATTTGTAGAGGTTTTACTTGCTTTAAAAAACCTCCCACACCTCCCCCTGAACCTGAAACATA
AAATGAATGCAATTGTTGTTGTTAACTTGTTTATTGCAGCTTATAATGGTTACAAATAAAGCAATAGCAT
CACAAATTTCACAAATAAAGCATTTTTTTCACTGCATTCTAGTTGTGGTTTGTCCAAACTCATCAATGTA
TCTTAAGGCGTAAATTGTAAGCGTTAATATTTTGTTAAAATTCGCGTTAAATTTTTGTTAAATCAGCTCA
TTTTTTAACCAATAGGCCGAAATCGGCAAAATCCCTTATAAATCAAAAGAATAGACCGAGATAGGGT
[37 nt withheld, positions 2938-2974]
AAAGAACGTGGACTCCAACGTCAAAGG
[49 nt withheld, positions 3002-3050]
T
[91 nt withheld, positions 3052-3142]
G
[124 nt withheld, positions 3144-3267]
CAGGTGGCACTTTTCGGGGAAATGTGCGCGGAACCCCTATTTGTTTATTTTTCTAAATACATTCAAATAT
GTATCCGCTCATGAGACAATAACCCTGATAAATGCTTCAATAATATTGAAAAAGGAAGAGTCCTGAGGCG
GAAAGAACCAGCTGTGGAATGTGTGTCAGTTAGGGTGTGGAAAGTCCCCAGGCTCCCCAGCAGGCAGAAG
TATGCAAAGCATGCATCTCAATTAGTCAGCAACCAGGTGTGGAAAGTCCCCAGGCTCCCCAGCAGGCAGA
AGTATGCAAAGCATGCATCTCAATTAGTCAGCAACCATAGTCCCGCCCCTAACTCCGCCCATCCCGCCCC
TAACTCCGCCCAGTTCCGCCCATTCTCCGCCCCATGGCTGACTAATTTTTTTTATTTATGCAGAGGCCGA
GGCCGCCTCGGCCTCTGAGCTATTCCAGAAGTAGTGAGGAGGCTTTTTTGGAGGCCTAGGCTTTTGCAAA
GATCGATCAAGAGACAGGATGAGGATCGTTTCGCATGATTGAACAAGATGGATTGCACGCAGGTTCTCCG
GCCGCTTGGGTGGAGAGGCTATTCGGCTATGACTGGGCACAACAGACAATCGGCTGCTCTGATGCCGCCG
TGTTCCGGCTGTCAGCGCAGGGGCGCCCGGTTCTTTTTGTCAAGACCGACCTGTCCGGTGCCCTGAATGA
ACTGCAAGACGAGGCAGCGCGGCTATCGTGGCTGGCCACGACGGGCGTTCCTTGCGCAGCTGTGCTCGAC
GTTGTCACTGAAGCGGGAAGGGACTGGCTGCTATTGGGCGAAGTGCCGGGGCAGGATCTCCTGTCATCTC
ACCTTGCTCCTGCCGAGAAAGTATCCATCATGGCTGATGCAATGCGGCGGCTGCATACGCTTGATCCGGC
TACCTGCCCATTCGACCACCAAGCGAAACATCGCATCGAGCGAGCACGTACTCGGATGGAAGCCGGTCTT
GTCGATCAGGATGATCTGGACGAAGAGCATCAGGGGCTCGCGCCAGCCGAACTGTTCGCCAGGCTCAAGG
CGAGCATGCCCGACGGCGAGGATCTCGTCGTGACCCATGGCGATGCCTGCTTGCCGAATATCATGGTGGA
AAATGGCCGCTTTTCTGGATTCATCGACTGTGGCCGGCTGGGTGTGGCGGACCGCTATCAGGACATAGCG
TTGGCTACCCGTGATATTGCTGAAGAGCTTGGCGGCGAATGGGCTGACCGCTTCCTCGTGCTTTACGGTA
TCGCCGCTCCCGATTCGCAGCGCATCGCCTTCTATCGCCTTCTTGACGAGTTCTTCTGAGCGGGACTCTG
GGGTTCGAAATGACCGACCAAGCGACGCCCAACCTGCCATCACGAGATTTCGATTCCACCGCCGCCTTCT
ATGAAAGGTTGGGCTTCGGAATCGTTTTCCGGGACGCCGGCTGGATGATCCTCCAGCGCGGGGATCTCAT
GCTGGAGTTCTTCGCCCACCCTAGGGGGAGGCTAACTGAAACACGGAAGGAGACAATACCGGAAGGAACC
CGCGCTATGACGGCAATAAAAAGACAGAATAAAACGCACGGTGTTGGGTCGTTTGTTCATAAACGCGGGG
TTCGGTCCCAGGGCTGGCACTCTGTCGATACCCCACCGAGACCCCATTGGGGCCAATACGCCCGCGTTTC
TTCCTTTTCCCCACCCCACCCCCCAAGTTCGGGTGAAGGCCCAGGGCTCGCAGCCAACGTCGGGGCGGCA
GGCCCTGCCATAGCCTCAGGTTACTCATATATACTTTAGATTGATTTAAAACTTCATTTTTAATTTAAAA
GGATCTAGGTGAAGATCCTTTTTGATAATCTCATGACCAAAATCCCTTAACGTGAGTTTTCGTTCCACTG
AGCGTCAGACCCCGTAGAAAAGATCAAAGGATCTTCTTGAGATCCTTTTTTTCTGCGCGTAATCTGCTGC
TTGCAAACAAAAAAACCACCGCTACCAGCGGTGGTTTGTTTGCCGGATCAAGAGCTACCAACTCTTTTTC
CGAAGGTAACTGGCTTCAGCAGAGCGCAGATACCAAATACTGTCCTTCTAGTGTAGCCGTAGTTAGGCCA
CCACTTCAAGAACTCTGTAGCACCGCCTACATACCTCGCTCTGCTAATCCTGTTACCAGTGGCTGCTGCC
AGTGGCGATAAGTCGTGTCTTACCGGGTTGGACTCAAGACGATAGTTACCGGATAAGGCGCAGCGGTCGG
GCTGAACGGGGGGTTCGTGCACACAGCCCAGCTTGGAGCGAACGACCTACACCGAACTGAGATACCTACA
GCGTGAGCTATGAGAAAGCGCCACGCTTCCCGAAGGGAGAAAGGCGGACAGGTATCCGGTAAGCGGCAGG
GTCGGAACAGGAGAGCGCACGAGGGAGCTTCCAGGGGGAAACGCCTGGTATCTTTATAGTCCTGTCGGGT
TTCGCCACCTCTGACTTGAGCGTCGATTTTTGTGATGCTCGTCAGGGGGGCGGAGCCTATGGAAAAACGC
CAGCAACGCGGCCTTTTTACGGTTCCTGGCCTTTTGCTGGCCTTTTGCTCACATGTTCTTTCCTGCGTTA
TCCCCTGATTCTGTGGATAACCGTATTACCGCCATGCAT
Features (pLannotate 1.2.2; 15 found; start..end, strand, type, name):
     61..364     +  enhancer       CMV enhancer: human cytomegalovirus immediate early enhancer
    365..568     +  promoter       CMV promoter: human cytomegalovirus (CMV) immediate early promoter
    591..651     +  misc_feature   MCS (fragment): multiple cloning site
    666..1835    +  CDS            HRH4: HRH4_HUMAN - Also known as GPCR105. Experimental evidence at protein level: Swiss-Prot protein existence level 1. The H4 subclass of histamine receptors could mediate the histamine signals in peripheral tissues. Displays a significant level of constitutive activity (spontaneous activity in the absence of agonist). From Homo sapiens (Human).
   1851..2558    +  CDS            mCherry: mCherry is a basic (constitutively fluorescent) red fluorescent protein published in 2004, derived from Discosoma sp.. It is reported to be a very rapidly-maturing monomer with low acid sensitivity.
   2578..2661    +  CDS            large T antigen (fragment): large T antigen from SV40 (simian virus 40)
   2684..2805    +  polyA_signal   SV40 poly(A) signal: SV40 polyadenylation signal
   2839..3267    -  rep_origin     f1 ori (sequence partly withheld): f1 bacteriophage origin of replication; arrow indicates direction of (+) strand synthesis
   3294..3398    +  promoter       AmpR promoter: bla
   3400..3757    +  promoter       SV40 promoter: SV40 enhancer and early promoter
   3792..4586    +  CDS            NeoR/KanR: aminoglycoside phosphotransferase from Tn5; aph(3')-II (or nptII); confers resistance to neomycin, kanamycin, and G418 (Geneticin®)
   4607..4759    +  CDS            ble (fragment): BLE_KLEPN - Experimental evidence at protein level: Swiss-Prot protein existence level 1. Binding protein with a strong affinity to the bleomycin family of antibiotics. Binds to CL990; an antimitotic-antibiotic compound. From Klebsiella pneumoniae.
   4818..4865    +  polyA_signal   HSV TK poly(A) signal: herpes simplex virus thymidine kinase polyadenylation signal (Cole and Stacy, 1985)
   4956..4972    -  polyA_signal   bGH poly(A) signal (fragment): bovine growth hormone polyadenylation signal
   5194..5782    +  rep_origin     ori: high-copy-number ColE1/pMB1/pBR322/pUC origin of replication
