[The description below was written by a language model from this plasmid's Addgene catalogue record and pLannotate feature annotations shown in this document.]
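Description:
pH4R-mCherry-N1 is a 5,896 bp mammalian expression plasmid built on the Clontech pEGFP-N1 backbone, in which the original fluorescent protein has been replaced by mCherry and the human histamine H4 receptor (HRH4) has been placed upstream of it. It replicates in E. coli at high copy from a ColE1/pUC-type origin and also carries an f1 origin for single-stranded DNA production. A single NeoR/KanR (Tn5 aminoglycoside phosphotransferase) gene serves both hosts. The bacterial bla-type promoter drives it for kanamycin selection, and the adjacent SV40 enhancer/early promoter, paired with the HSV TK polyadenylation signal, drives it in mammalian cells for G418 selection of stable transfectants. The short large T antigen, ble and bGH poly(A) hits in the annotation are fragments, most likely residual backbone sequence or partial matches rather than functional elements.

The expression cassette consists of the CMV immediate-early enhancer and promoter, a remnant of the multiple cloning site, the HRH4 coding sequence, a short linker, the mCherry coding sequence and the SV40 poly(A) signal. As the "N1" layout implies, the receptor is fused at its C-terminus to mCherry, so this G protein-coupled receptor carries a monomeric red fluorescent tag on its intracellular tail. The cloning method is not recorded. The stated purpose is simply mCherry tagging of the H4 receptor. The tag lets transfected cells be identified and receptor expression and localisation be seen by fluorescence microscopy. This fits the associated study, which used quantitative single-cell analysis to examine signalling immediately downstream of the histamine receptor subtypes.
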