Addgene plasmid #84328: pH4R-mCherry-N1
Purpose: Histamine-4 receptor tagged with mCherry
Depositing lab: Dorus Gadella. Depositing organization: University of Amsterdam. Publication: Quantitative Single-Cell Analysis of Signaling Pathways Activated Immediately Downstream of Histamine Receptor Subtypes. van Unen J, Rashidfarrokhi A, Hoogendoorn E, Postma M, Gadella TW Jr, Goedhart J. Mol Pharmacol. 2016 Sep;90(3):162-76. doi: 10.1124/mol.116.104505. Epub 2016 Jun 29. PubMed 27358232.
Backbone
  Vector backbone: pEGFP-N1
  Backbone manufacturer: Clontech
  Backbone size w/o insert (bp): 4000
  Total vector size (bp): 5896
  Vector type: Mammalian Expression
  Selectable markers: Neomycin (select with G418)
Growth in bacteria
  Bacterial resistance: Kanamycin, 50 μg/mL
  Growth temperature: 37°C
  Growth strain: DH5alpha
  Copy number: High Copy
Gene/Insert
  Gene/Insert name: H4R-mCherry (alt name: Histamine 4 receptor)
  Species: H. sapiens (human)
  Insert size (bp): 1896
  Entrez Gene: HRH4 (a.k.a. AXOR35, BG26, GPCR105, GPRv53, H4, H4R, HH4R)
  Promoter: CMV
  Cloning method: Unknown
  Sequencing primers: 5′ CMV
Terms and licenses: Academic/Nonprofit Terms; Industry Terms: Not Available to Industry
How to cite: pH4R-mCherry-N1 was a gift from Dorus Gadella (Addgene plasmid # 84328 ; http://n2t.net/addgene:84328 ; RRID:Addgene_84328)
