>Addgene plasmid #84328 | pH4R-mCherry-N1 | addgene partial sequence | sequence record 168447 | CMV-F 5'-CGCAAATGGGCGGTAGGCGTG-3'
TTAGTGAACCGTCAGATCCGCTAGCGCTACCGGACTCAGATCTCGAGCTCAAGCTTCGAATTCTGCAGTC
GACGGTACCGAGCTCGGATCCACCATGCCAGATACTAATAGCACAATCAATTTATCACTAAGCACTCGTG
TTACTTTAGCATTTTTTATGTCCTTAGTAGCTTTTGCTATAATGCTAGGAAATGCTTTGGTCATTTTAGC
TTTTGTGGTGGACAAAAACCTTAGACATCGAAGTAGTTATTTTTTTCTTAACTTGGCCATCTCTGACTTC
TTTGTGGGTGTGATCTCCATTCCTTTGTACATCCCTCACACGCTGTTCGAATGGGATTTTGGAAAGGAAA
TCTGTGTATTTTGGCTCACTACTGACTATCTGTTATGTACAGCATCTGTATATAACATTGTCCTCATCAG
CTATGATCGATACCTGTCAGTCTCAAATGCTGTGTCTTATAGAACTCAACATACTGGGGTCTTGAAGATT
GTTACTCTGATGGTGGCCGTTTGGGTGCTGGCCTTCTTAGTGAATGGGCCAATGATTCTAGTTTCAGAGT
CTTGGAAGGATGAAGGTAGTGAATGTGAACCTGGATTTTTTTCGGAATGGTACATCCTTGCCATCACATC
ATTCTTGGAATTCGTGATCCCAGTCATCTTAGTCGCTTATTTCAACATGAATATTTATTGGAGCCTGTGG
AAGCGTGATCATCTCAGTAGGTGCCAAAGCCATCCTGGACTGACTGCTGTCTCTTCCAACATCTGTGGAC
ACTCATTCAGAGGTAGACTATCTTCAAGGAGATCTCTTTCTGCATCGACAGAAGTTCCTGCA
