>Addgene plasmid #84328 | pH4R-mCherry-N1 | addgene partial sequence | sequence record 168448 | mCherry-R 5'-TTGGTCACCTTCAGCTTGG-3'
CCTCGCCCTCGCCCTCGATCTCGAACTCGTGGCCGTTCACGGAGCCCTCCATGTGCACCTTGAAGCGCAT
GAACTCCTTGATGATGGCCATGTTATCCTCCTCGCCCTTGCTCACCATGGTGGCGACCGGTGTAGAAGAT
ACTGACCGACTGTGTTGTGATGGTAGAGGTTGCTTTTTTATACAAAATATTTTCAAGAAAGCCTTTTGAA
AGCGCTTGTGACACAATGGATACAAAAGAGGATTGACAAAGGAATTGAACCACTGAAGCCAAAATGCAAT
TCTATACCAAACTGATTTAGGACCTGTTGCTGAGGAATAAAATGAAAGGACAATTGTGAACAGAGAATAT
GGAGCCCAGCAAACAGCAAAAACCCCTAAGAGAATGGCCAGTGACTTGGCTAATCTCCTGGCTCTAAGCA
GTTCAACATGTTCCCTTTGGTGAAGAGCTACAGAATCTGATTGGGAGAAGGAACCCATTTTGGAAGCAAT
TGTATTGCTATTCATCTTGGTTCTTGAGGAAAACATGAGACTACTCTTTCTCCTCTGTCTCTCTGAATGA
AAGGATGCAGGAACTTCTGTCGATGCAGAAAGAGATCTCCTTGAAGATAGTCTACCTCTGAATGAGTGTC
CACAGATGTTGGAAGAGACAGCAGTCAGTCCAGGATGGCTTTGGCACCTACTGAGATGATCACGCTTCCA
CAGGCTCCAATAAATATTCATGTTGAAATAAGCGACTAAGATGACTGGGATCACGAATTCCAAGAATGAT
GTGATGGCAAGGATGTACCATTCCGAAAAAAATCCAGGTTCACATTCACTACCTTCATCCTTCCAAGACT
